>Addgene plasmid #197357 | pX459-dErbB4 | addgene full sequence | sequence record 389273 | Addgene Partial NGS Result
GAGGGCCTATTTCCCATGATTCCTTCATATTTGCATATACGATACAAGGCTGTTAGAGAGATAATTGGAA
TTAATTTGACTGTAAACACAAAGATATTAGTACAAAATACGTGACGTAGAAAGTAATAATTTCTTGGGTA
GTTTGCAGTTTTAAAATTATGTTTTAAAATGGACTATCATATGCTTACCGTAACTTGAAAGTATTTCGAT
TTCTTGGCTTTATATATCTTGTGGAAAGGACGAAACACCGATTGATGTCGGCTCAGACTGGTTTTAGAGC
TAGAAATAGCAAGTTAAAATAAGGCTAGTCCGTTATCAACTTGAAAAAGTGGCACCGAGTCGGTGCTTTT
TTGTTTTAGAGCTAGAAATAGCAAGTTAAAATAAGGCTAGTCCGTTTTTAGCGCGTGCGCCAATTCTGCA
GACAAATGGCTCTAGAGGTACCCGTTACATAACTTACGGTAAATGGCCCGCCTGGCTGACCGCCCAACGA
CCCCCGCCCATTGACGTCAATAGTAACGCCAATAGGGACTTTCCATTGACGTCAATGGGTGGAGTATTTA
CGGTAAACTGCCCACTTGGCAGTACATCAAGTGTATCATATGCCAAGTACGCCCCCTATTGACGTCAATG
ACGGTAAATGGCCCGCCTGGCATTGTGCCCAGTACATGACCTTATGGGACTTTCCTACTTGGCAGTACAT
CTACGTATTAGTCATCGCTATTACCATGGTCGAGGTGAGCCCCACGTTCTGCTTCACTCTCCCCATCTCC
CCCCCCTCCCCACCCCCAATTTTGTATTTATTTATTTTTTAATTATTTTGTGCAGCGATGGGGGCGGGGG
GGGGGGGGGGGCGCGCGCCAGGCGGGGCGGGGCGGGGCGAGGGGCGGGGCGGGGCGAGGCGGAGAGGTGC
GGCGGCAGCCAATCAGAGCGGCGCGCTCCGAAAGTTTCCTTTTATGGCGAGGCGGCGGCGGCGGCGGCCC
TATAAAAAGCGAAGCGCGCGGCGGGCGGGAGTCGCTGCGCGCTGCCTTCGCCCCGTGCCCCGCTCCGCCG
CCGCCTCGCGCCGCCCGCCCCGGCTCTGACTGACCGCGTTACTCCCACAGGTGAGCGGGCGGGACGGCCC
TTCTCCTCCGGGCTGTAATTAGCTGAGCAAGAGGTAAGGGTTTAAGGGATGGTTGGTTGGTGGGGTATTA
ATGTTTAATTACCTGGAGCACCTGCCTGAAATCACTTTTTTTCAGGTTGGACCGGTGCCACCATGGACTA
TAAGGACCACGACGGAGACTACAAGGATCATGATATTGATTACAAAGACGATGACGATAAGATGGCCCCA
AAGAAGAAGCGGAAGGTCGGTATCCACGGAGTCCCAGCAGCCGACAAGAAGTACAGCATCGGCCTGGACA
TCGGCACCAACTCTGTGGGCTGGGCCGTGATCACCGACGAGTACAAGGTGCCCAGCAAGAAATTCAAGGT
GCTGGGCAACACCGACCGGCACAGCATCAAGAAGAACCTGATCGGAGCCCTGCTGTTCGACAGCGGCGAA
ACAGCCGAGGCCACCCGGCTGAAGAGAACCGCCAGAAGAAGATACACCAGACGGAAGAACCGGATCTGCT
ATCTGCAAGAGATCTTCAGCAACGAGATGGCCAAGGTGGACGACAGCTTCTTCCACAGACTGGAAGAGTC
CTTCCTGGTGGAAGAGGATAAGAAGCACGAGCGGCACCCCATCTTCGGCAACATCGTGGACGAGGTGGCC
TACCACGAGAAGTACCCCACCATCTACCACCTGAGAAAGAAACTGGTGGACAGCACCGACAAGGCCGACC
TGCGGCTGATCTATCTGGCCCTGGCCCACATGATCAAGTTCCGGGGCCACTTCCTGATCGAGGGCGACCT
GAACCCCGACAACAGCGACGTGGACAAGCTGTTCATCCAGCTGGTGCAGACCTACAACCAGCTGTTCGAG
GAAAACCCCATCAACGCCAGCGGCGTGGACGCCAAGGCCATCCTGTCTGCCAGACTGAGCAAGAGCAGAC
GGCTGGAAAATCTGATCGCCCAGCTGCCCGGCGAGAAGAAGAATGGCCTGTTCGGAAACCTGATTGCCCT
GAGCCTGGGCCTGACCCCCAACTTCAAGAGCAACTTCGACCTGGCCGAGGATGCCAAACTGCAGCTGAGC
AAGGACACCTACGACGACGACCTGGACAACCTGCTGGCCCAGATCGGCGACCAGTACGCCGACCTGTTTC
TGGCCGCCAAGAACCTGTCCGACGCCATCCTGCTGAGCGACATCCTGAGAGTGAACACCGAGATCACCAA
GGCCCCCCTGAGCGCCTCTATGATCAAGAGATACGACGAGCACCACCAGGACCTGACCCTGCTGAAAGCT
CTCGTGCGGCAGCAGCTGCCTGAGAAGTACAAAGAGATTTTCTTCGACCAGAGCAAGAACGGCTACGCCG
GCTACATTGACGGCGGAGCCAGCCAGGAAGAGTTCTACAAGTTCATCAAGCCCATCCTGGAAAAGATGGA
CGGCACCGAGGAACTGCTCGTGAAGCTGAACAGAGAGGACCTGCTGCGGAAGCAGCGGACCTTCGACAAC
GGCAGCATCCCCCACCAGATCCACCTGGGAGAGCTGCACGCCATTCTGCGGCGGCAGGAAGATTTTTACC
CATTCCTGAAGGACAACCGGGAAAAGATCGAGAAGATCCTGACCTTCCGCATCCCCTACTACGTGGGCCC
TCTGGCCAGGGGAAACAGCAGATTCGCCTGGATGACCAGAAAGAGCGAGGAAACCATCACCCCCTGGAAC
TTCGAGGAAGTGGTGGACAAGGGCGCTTCCGCCCAGAGCTTCATCGAGCGGATGACCAACTTCGATAAGA
ACCTGCCCAACGAGAAGGTGCTGCCCAAGCACAGCCTGCTGTACGAGTACTTCACCGTGTATAACGAGCT
GACCAAAGTGAAATACGTGACCGAGGGAATGAGAAAGCCCGCCTTCCTGAGCGGCGAGCAGAAAAAGGCC
ATCGTGGACCTGCTGTTCAAGACCAACCGGAAAGTGACCGTGAAGCAGCTGAAAGAGGACTACTTCAAGA
AAATCGAGTGCTTCGACTCCGTGGAAATCTCCGGCGTGGAAGATCGGTTCAACGCCTCCCTGGGCACATA
CCACGATCTGCTGAAAATTATCAAGGACAAGGACTTCCTGGACAATGAGGAAAACGAGGACATTCTGGAA
GATATCGTGCTGACCCTGACACTGTTTGAGGACAGAGAGATGATCGAGGAACGGCTGAAAACCTATGCCC
ACCTGTTCGACGACAAAGTGATGAAGCAGCTGAAGCGGCGGAGATACACCGGCTGGGGCAGGCTGAGCCG
GAAGCTGATCAACGGCATCCGGGACAAGCAGTCCGGCAAGACAATCCTGGATTTCCTGAAGTCCGACGGC
TTCGCCAACAGAAACTTCATGCAGCTGATCCACGACGACAGCCTGACCTTTAAAGAGGACATCCAGAAAG
CCCAGGTGTCCGGCCAGGGCGATAGCCTGCACGAGCACATTGCCAATCTGGCCGGCAGCCCCGCCATTAA
GAAGGGCATCCTGCAGACAGTGAAGGTGGTGGACGAGCTCGTGAAAGTGATGGGCCGGCACAAGCCCGAG
AACATCGTGATCGAAATGGCCAGAGAGAACCAGACCACCCAGAAGGGACAGAAGAACAGCCGCGAGAGAA
TGAAGCGGATCGAAGAGGGCATCAAAGAGCTGGGCAGCCAGATCCTGAAAGAACACCCCGTGGAAAACAC
CCAGCTGCAGAACGAGAAGCTGTACCTGTACTACCTGCAGAATGGGCGGGATATGTACGTGGACCAGGAA
CTGGACATCAACCGGCTGTCCGACTACGATGTGGACCATATCGTGCCTCAGAGCTTTCTGAAGGACGACT
CCATCGACAACAAGGTGCTGACCAGAAGCGACAAGAACCGGGGCAAGAGCGACAACGTGCCCTCCGAAGA
GGTCGTGAAGAAGATGAAGAACTACTGGCGGCAGCTGCTGAACGCCAAGCTGATTACCCAGAGAAAGTTC
GACAATCTGACCAAGGCCGAGAGAGGCGGCCTGAGCGAACTGGATAAGGCCGGCTTCATCAAGAGACAGC
TGGTGGAAACCCGGCAGATCACAAAGCACGTGGCACAGATCCTGGACTCCCGGATGAACACTAAGTACGA
CGAGAATGACAAGCTGATCCGGGAAGTGAAAGTGATCACCCTGAAGTCCAAGCTGGTGTCCGATTTCCGG
AAGGATTTCCAGTTTTACAAAGTGCGCGAGATCAACAACTACCACCACGCCCACGACGCCTACCTGAACG
CCGTCGTGGGAACCGCCCTGATCAAAAAGTACCCTAAGCTGGAAAGCGAGTTCGTGTACGGCGACTACAA
GGTGTACGACGTGCGGAAGATGATCGCCAAGAGCGAGCAGGAAATCGGCAAGGCTACCGCCAAGTACTTC
TTCTACAGCAACATCATGAACTTTTTCAAGACCGAGATTACCCTGGCCAACGGCGAGATCCGGAAGCGGC
CTCTGATCGAGACAAACGGCGAAACCGGGGAGATCGTGTGGGATAAGGGCCGGGATTTTGCCACCGTGCG
GAAAGTGCTGAGCATGCCCCAAGTGAATATCGTGAAAAAGACCGAGGTGCAGACAGGCGGCTTCAGCAAA
GAGTCTATCCTGCCCAAGAGGAACAGCGATAAGCTGATCGCCAGAAAGAAGGACTGGGACCCTAAGAAGT
ACGGCGGCTTCGACAGCCCCACCGTGGCCTATTCTGTGCTGGTGGTGGCCAAAGTGGAAAAGGGCAAGTC
CAAGAAACTGAAGAGTGTGAAAGAGCTGCTGGGGATCACCATCATGGAAAGAAGCAGCTTCGAGAAGAAT
CCCATCGACTTTCTGGAAGCCAAGGGCTACAAAGAAGTGAAAAAGGACCTGATCATCAAGCTGCCTAAGT
ACTCCCTGTTCGAGCTGGAAAACGGCCGGAAGAGAATGCTGGCCTCTGCCGGCGAACTGCAGAAGGGAAA
CGAACTGGCCCTGCCCTCCAAATATGTGAACTTCCTGTACCTGGCCAGCCACTATGAGAAGCTGAAGGGC
TCCCCCGAGGATAATGAGCAGAAACAGCTGTTTGTGGAACAGCACAAGCACTACCTGGACGAGATCATCG
AGCAGATCAGCGAGTTCTCCAAGAGAGTGATCCTGGCCGACGCTAATCTGGACAAAGTGCTGTCCGCCTA
CAACAAGCACCGGGATAAGCCCATCAGAGAGCAGGCCGAGAATATCATCCACCTGTTTACCCTGACCAAT
CTGGGAGCCCCTGCCGCCTTCAAGTACTTTGACACCACCATCGACCGGAAGAGGTACACCAGCACCAAAG
AGGTGCTGGACGCCACCCTGATCCACCAGAGCATCACCGGCCTGTACGAGACACGGATCGACCTGTCTCA
GCTGGGAGGCGACAAAAGGCCGGCGGCCACGAAAAAGGCCGGCCAGGCAAAAAAGAAAAAGGAATTCGGC
AGTGGAGAGGGCAGAGGAAGTCTGCTAACATGCGGTGACGTCGAGGAGAATCCTGGCCCAATGACCGAGT
ACAAGCCCACGGTGCGCCTCGCCACCCGCGACGACGTCCCCAGGGCCGTACGCACCCTCGCCGCCGCGTT
CGCCGACTACCCCGCCACGCGCCACACCGTCGATCCGGACCGCCACATCGAGCGGGTCACCGAGCTGCAA
GAACTCTTCCTCACGCGCGTCGGGCTCGACATCGGCAAGGTGTGGGTCGCGGACGACGGCGCCGCGGTGG
CGGTCTGGACCACGCCGGAGAGCGTCGAAGCGGGGGCGGTGTTCGCCGAGATCGGCCCGCGCATGGCCGA
GTTGAGCGGTTCCCGGCTGGCCGCGCAGCAACAGATGGAAGGCCTCCTGGCGCCGCACCGGCCCAAGGAG
CCCGCGTGGTTCCTGGCCACCGTCGGCGTCTCGCCCGACCACCAGGGCAAGGGTCTGGGCAGCGCCGTCG
TGCTCCCCGGAGTGGAGGCGGCCGAGCGCGCCGGGGTGCCCGCCTTCCTGGAGACCTCCGCGCCCCACAA
CCTCCCCTTCTACGAGCGGCTCGGCTTCACCGTCACCGCCGACGTCGAGGTGCCCGAAGGACCGCGCACC
TGGTGCATGACCCGCAAGCCCGGTGCCTGAGAATTCTAACTAGAGCTCGCTGATCAGCCTCGACTGTGCC
TTCTAGTTGCCAGCCATCTGTTGTTTGCCCCTCCCCCGTGCCTTCCTTGACCCTGGAAGGTGCCACTCCC
ACTGTCCTTTCCTAATAAAATGAGGAAATTGCATCGCATTGTCTGAGTAGGTGTCATTCTATTCTGGGGG
GTGGGGTGGGGCAGGACAGCAAGGGGGAGGATTGGGAAGAGAATAGCAGGCATGCTGGGGAGCGGCCGCA
GGAACCCCTAGTGATGGAGTTGGCCACTCCCTCTCTGCGCGCTCGCTCGCTCACTGAGGCCGGGCGACCA
AAGGTCGCCCGACGCCCGGGCTTTGCCCGGGCGGCCTCAGTGAGCGAGCGAGCGCGCAGCTGCCTGCAGG
GGCGCCTGATGCGGTATTTTCTCCTTACGCATCTGTGCGGTATTTCACACCGCATA
[95 nt withheld, positions 6637-6731]
T
[46 nt withheld, positions 6733-6778]
C
[141 nt withheld, positions 6780-6920]
CCTTTGACGTTGGAGTCCACGTTCTTT
[37 nt withheld, positions 6948-6984]
ACTCTATCTCGGGCTATTCTTTTGATTTATAAGGGATTTTGCCGATTTCGGTCTATTGGTTAAAAAATGA
GCTGATTTAACAAAAATTTAACGCGAATTTTAACAAAATATTAACGTTTACAATTTTATGGTGCACTCTC
AGTACAATCTGCTCTGATGCCGCATAGTTAAGCCAGCCCCGACACCCGCCAACACCCGCTGACGCGCCCT
GACGGGCTTGTCTGCTCCCGGCATCCGCTTACAGACAAGCTGTGACCGTCTCCGGGAGCTGCATGTGTCA
GAGGTTTTCACCGTCATCACCGAAACGCGCGAGACGAAAGGGCCTCGTGATACGCCTATTTTTATAGGTT
AATGTCATGATAATAATGGTTTCTTAGACGTCAGGTGGCACTTTTCGGGGAAATGTGCGCGGAACCCCTA
TTTGTTTATTTTTCTAAATACATTCAAATATGTATCCGCTCATGAGACAATAACCCTGATAAATGCTTCA
ATAATATTGAAAAAGGAAGAGTATGAGTATTCAACATTTCCGTGTCGCCCTTATTCCCTTTTTTGCGGCA
TTTTGCCTTCCTGTTTTTGCTCACCCAGAAACGCTGGTGAAAGTAAAAGATGCTGAAGATCAGTTGGGTG
CACGAGTGGGTTACATCGAACTGGATCTCAACAGCGGTAAGATCCTTGAGAGTTTTCGCCCCGAAGAACG
TTTTCCAATGATGAGCACTTTTAAAGTTCTGCTATGTGGCGCGGTATTATCCCGTATTGACGCCGGGCAA
GAGCAACTCGGTCGCCGCATACACTATTCTCAGAATGACTTGGTTGAGTACTCACCAGTCACAGAAAAGC
ATCTTACGGATGGCATGACAGTAAGAGAATTATGCAGTGCTGCCATAACCATGAGTGATAACACTGCGGC
CAACTTACTTCTGACAACGATCGGAGGACCGAAGGAGCTAACCGCTTTTTTGCACAACATGGGGGATCAT
GTAACTCGCCTTGATCGTTGGGAACCGGAGCTGAATGAAGCCATACCAAACGACGAGCGTGACACCACGA
TGCCTGTAGCAATGGCAACAACGTTGCGCAAACTATTAACTGGCGAACTACTTACTCTAGCTTCCCGGCA
ACAATTAATAGACTGGATGGAGGCGGATAAAGTTGCAGGACCACTTCTGCGCTCGGCCCTTCCGGCTGGC
TGGTTTATTGCTGATAAATCTGGAGCCGGTGAGCGTGGAAGCCGCGGTATCATTGCAGCACTGGGGCCAG
ATGGTAAGCCCTCCCGTATCGTAGTTATCTACACGACGGGGAGTCAGGCAACTATGGATGAACGAAATAG
ACAGATCGCTGAGATAGGTGCCTCACTGATTAAGCATTGGTAACTGTCAGACCAAGTTTACTCATATATA
CTTTAGATTGATTTAAAACTTCATTTTTAATTTAAAAGGATCTAGGTGAAGATCCTTTTTGATAATCTCA
TGACCAAAATCCCTTAACGTGAGTTTTCGTTCCACTGAGCGTCAGACCCCGTAGAAAAGATCAAAGGATC
TTCTTGAGATCCTTTTTTTCTGCGCGTAATCTGCTGCTTGCAAACAAAAAAACCACCGCTACCAGCGGTG
GTTTGTTTGCCGGATCAAGAGCTACCAACTCTTTTTCCGAAGGTAACTGGCTTCAGCAGAGCGCAGATAC
CAAATACTGTTCTTCTAGTGTAGCCGTAGTTAGGCCACCACTTCAAGAACTCTGTAGCACCGCCTACATA
CCTCGCTCTGCTAATCCTGTTACCAGTGGCTGCTGCCAGTGGCGATAAGTCGTGTCTTACCGGGTTGGAC
TCAAGACGATAGTTACCGGATAAGGCGCAGCGGTCGGGCTGAACGGGGGGTTCGTGCACACAGCCCAGCT
TGGAGCGAACGACCTACACCGAACTGAGATACCTACAGCGTGAGCTATGAGAAAGCGCCACGCTTCCCGA
AGGGAGAAAGGCGGACAGGTATCCGGTAAGCGGCAGGGTCGGAACAGGAGAGCGCACGAGGGAGCTTCCA
GGGGGAAACGCCTGGTATCTTTATAGTCCTGTCGGGTTTCGCCACCTCTGACTTGAGCGTCGATTTTTGT
GATGCTCGTCAGGGGGGCGGAGCCTATGGAAAAACGCCAGCAACGCGGCCTTTTTACGGTTCCTGGCCTT
TTGCTGGCCTTTTGCTCACATGT
Features (pLannotate 1.2.2; 19 found; start..end, strand, type, name):
      1..241     +  promoter       U6 promoter: RNA polymerase III promoter for human U6 snRNA
    271..346     +  misc_RNA       gRNA scaffold: guide RNA scaffold for the Streptococcus pyogenes CRISPR/Cas9 system
    353..396     +  misc_RNA       gRNA scaffold (fragment): guide RNA scaffold for the Streptococcus pyogenes CRISPR/Cas9 system
    443..728     +  enhancer       CMV enhancer: human cytomegalovirus immediate early enhancer; contains an 18-bp deletion relative to the standard CMV enhancer
    730..1007    +  promoter       chicken β-actin promoter: No description available
   1008..1235    +  intron         hybrid intron: hybrid between chicken β-actin (CBA) and minute virus of mice (MMV) introns (Gray et al., 2011)
   1373..2974    +  CDS            Cas9(N): N-terminal portion of Streptococcus pyogenes Cas9 (Zetsche et al., 2015)
   2975..5473    +  CDS            Cas9(C): C-terminal portion of Streptococcus pyogenes Cas9 (Zetsche et al., 2015)
   5474..5521    +  CDS            nucleoplasmin NLS: bipartite nuclear localization signal from nucleoplasmin
   5591..6190    +  CDS            PuroR (fragment): puromycin N-acetyltransferase; pac from Streptomyces; confers resistance to puromycin
   6224..6335    +  polyA_signal   bGH poly(A) signal: bovine growth hormone polyadenylation signal
   6440..6580    +  repeat_region  AAV2 ITR: inverted terminal repeat of adeno-associated virus serotype 2 inverted
   6585..6636    -  misc_feature   bom (fragment): basis of mobility region from pBR322
   6655..7110    +  rep_origin     f1 ori (sequence partly withheld): f1 bacteriophage origin of replication; arrow indicates direction of (+) strand synthesis
   7111..7160    -  misc_feature   bom (fragment): basis of mobility region from pBR322
   7262..7297    -  CDS            rop (fragment): Rop protein, which maintains plasmids at low copy number; rop
   7392..7496    +  promoter       AmpR promoter: bla
   7497..8357    +  CDS            AmpR: β-lactamase; bla; confers resistance to ampicillin, carbenicillin, and related antibiotics
   8528..9116    +  rep_origin     ori: high-copy-number ColE1/pMB1/pBR322/pUC origin of replication
