[The description below was written by a language model from this plasmid's Addgene catalogue record and pLannotate feature annotations shown in this document.]
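Description:
pX459-dErbB4 is an all-in-one CRISPR/Cas9 knockout plasmid built on the pX459 backbone and designed to disrupt the dog (canine) ERBB4 gene in mammalian cells by transient transfection. It is about 9.2 kb and is maintained in E. coli through a high-copy ColE1/pUC-type origin with ampicillin selection (AmpR under its own bla promoter). An f1 phage origin is also present, and small fragments annotated as bom and rop are most likely backbone remnants.

The payload consists of two expression units. A human U6 RNA polymerase III promoter drives a single guide RNA, with the ERBB4-targeting spacer placed directly upstream of the Streptococcus pyogenes gRNA scaffold; a second, partial scaffold fragment is annotated just downstream. A hybrid promoter made of the CMV enhancer, chicken β-actin promoter and a hybrid intron then drives S. pyogenes Cas9. The annotation software splits Cas9 into contiguous N- and C-terminal portions, but together they form one continuous coding region, followed by a nucleoplasmin nuclear localization signal. The puromycin N-acetyltransferase gene lies downstream within the same transcription unit, which ends at a bGH polyadenylation signal. The linker between Cas9 and PuroR is not annotated in the feature table, although co-expression from a single transcript is the evident design. A single AAV2 ITR follows the cassette as a backbone relic and does not make this a packageable AAV vector.

Puromycin allows enrichment of transfected cells expressing Cas9 and the guide. The associated work used such vectors to knock out ErbB-family receptor genes and examine their roles in proliferation, survival and migration.
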