Addgene plasmid #197357: pX459-dErbB4
Purpose: A knock-out vector for dog ErbB4.
Depositing lab: Michiyuki Matsuda. Depositing organization: Kyoto University, Graduate School of Biostudies. Publication: Knockout of all ErbB-family genes delineates their roles in proliferation, survival, and migration. Matsuda K, Hirayama D, Hino N, Kuno S, Sakaue-Sawano A, Miyawaki A, Matsuda M, Terai K. J Cell Sci. 2023 Jul 31:jcs.261199. doi: 10.1242/jcs.261199. PubMed 37519219.
Backbone
  Vector backbone: pX459
  Backbone manufacturer: https://www.addgene.org/48139/
  Total vector size (bp): 9200
  Vector type: Mammalian Expression, CRISPR
  Selectable markers: Puromycin
Growth in bacteria
  Bacterial resistance: Ampicillin, 100 μg/mL
  Growth temperature: 37°C
  Growth strain: DH5alpha
  Copy number: Unknown
Gene/Insert
  Gene/Insert name: A gRNA targeting the dog ERBB4 gene and the cDNA of CRISPR-Cas9
  gRNA/shRNA sequence: ATTGATGTCGGCTCAGACTG
  Insert size (bp): 6274
Terms and licenses: Academic/Nonprofit Terms; Industry Terms: Not Available to Industry
How to cite: pX459-dErbB4 was a gift from Michiyuki Matsuda (Addgene plasmid # 197357 ; http://n2t.net/addgene:197357 ; RRID:Addgene_197357)
